>Addgene plasmid #46495 | pGEX SHP-1(N)-SH2 | depositor full sequence | sequence record 65710 | Full Sequence
ACGTTATCGACTGCACGGTGCACCAATGCTTCTGGCGTCAGGCAGCCATCGGAAGCTGTGGTATGGCTGT
GCAGGTCGTAAATCACTGCATAATTCGTGTCGCTCAAGGCGCACTCCCGTTCTGGATAATGTTTTTTGCG
CCGACATCATAACGGTTCTGGCAAATATTCTGAAATGAGCTGTTGACAATTAATCATCGGCTCGTATAAT
GTGTGGAATTGTGAGCGGATAACAATTTCACACAGGAAACAGTATTCATGTCCCCTATACTAGGTTATTG
GAAAATTAAGGGCCTTGTGCAACCCACTCGACTTCTTTTGGAATATCTTGAAGAAAAATATGAAGAGCAT
TTGTATGAGCGCGATGAAGGTGATAAATGGCGAAACAAAAAGTTTGAATTGGGTTTGGAGTTTCCCAATC
TTCCTTATTATATTGATGGTGATGTTAAATTAACACAGTCTATGGCCATCATACGTTATATAGCTGACAA
GCACAACATGTTGGGTGGTTGTCCAAAAGAGCGTGCAGAGATTTCAATGCTTGAAGGAGCGGTTTTGGAT
ATTAGATACGGTGTTTCGAGAATTGCATATAGTAAAGACTTTGAAACTCTCAAAGTTGATTTTCTTAGCA
AGCTACCTGAAATGCTGAAAATGTTCGAAGATCGTTTATGTCATAAAACATATTTAAATGGTGATCATGT
AACCCATCCTGACTTCATGTTGTATGACGCTCTTGATGTTGTTTTATACATGGACCCAATGTGCCTGGAT
GCGTTCCCAAAATTAGTTTGTTTTAAAAAACGTATTGAAGCTATCCCACAAATTGATAAGTACTTGAAAT
CCAGCAAGTATATAGCATGGCCTTTGCAGGGCTGGCAAGCCACGTTTGGTGGTGGCGACCATCCTCCAAA
ATCGGATCTGGAAGTTCTGTTCCAGGGGCCCCTGGGATCTATGCTGTCCCGTGGGTGGTTTCACCGAGAC
CTCAGTGGGCTGGATGCAGAGACCCTGCTCAAGGGCCGAGGTGTCCACGGTAGCTTCCTGGCTCGGCCCA
GTCGCAAGAACCAGGGTGACTTCTCGCTCTCCGTCAGGGTGGGGGATCAGGTGACCCATATTCGGATCCA
GAACTCAGGGGATTTCTATGACCTGTATGGAGGGGAGAAGTTTGCGACTCTGACAGAGCTGGTGGAGTAC
TACACTCAGCAGCAGGGTGTCCTGCAGGACCGCGACGGCACCATCATCCACCTCAAGTACCCGCTGAACT
GCTCCGATCCCACTAGTTTAATTAACGAATTCCCGGGTCGACTCGAGCGGCCGCATCGTGACTGACTGAC
GATCTGCCTCGCGCGTTTCGGTGATGACGGTGAAAACCTCTGACACATGCAGCTCCCGGAGACGGTCACA
GCTTGTCTGTAAGCGGATGCCGGGAGCAGACAAGCCCGTCAGGGCGCGTCAGCGGGTGTTGGCGGGTGTC
GGGGCGCAGCCATGACCCAGTCACGTAGCGATAGCGGAGTGTATAATTCTTGAAGACGAAAGGGCCTCGT
GATACGCCTATTTTTATAGGTTAATGTCATGATAATAATGGTTTCTTAGACGTCAGGTGGCACTTTTCGG
GGAAATGTGCGCGGAACCCCTATTTGTTTATTTTTCTAAATACATTCAAATATGTATCCGCTCATGAGAC
AATAACCCTGATAAATGCTTCAATAATATTGAAAAAGGAAGAGTATGAGTATTCAACATTTCCGTGTCGC
CCTTATTCCCTTTTTTGCGGCATTTTGCCTTCCTGTTTTTGCTCACCCAGAAACGCTGGTGAAAGTAAAA
GATGCTGAAGATCAGTTGGGTGCACGAGTGGGTTACATCGAACTGGATCTCAACAGCGGTAAGATCCTTG
AGAGTTTTCGCCCCGAAGAACGTTTTCCAATGATGAGCACTTTTAAAGTTCTGCTATGTGGCGCGGTATT
ATCCCGTGTTGACGCCGGGCAAGAGCAACTCGGTCGCCGCATACACTATTCTCAGAATGACTTGGTTGAG
TACTCACCAGTCACAGAAAAGCATCTTACGGATGGCATGACAGTAAGAGAATTATGCAGTGCTGCCATAA
CCATGAGTGATAACACTGCGGCCAACTTACTTCTGACAACGATCGGAGGACCGAAGGAGCTAACCGCTTT
TTTGCACAACATGGGGGATCATGTAACTCGCCTTGATCGTTGGGAACCGGAGCTGAATGAAGCCATACCA
AACGACGAGCGTGACACCACGATGCCTGCAGCAATGGCAACAACGTTGCGCAAACTATTAACTGGCGAAC
TACTTACTCTAGCTTCCCGGCAACAATTAATAGACTGGATGGAGGCGGATAAAGTTGCAGGACCACTTCT
GCGCTCGGCCCTTCCGGCTGGCTGGTTTATTGCTGATAAATCTGGAGCCGGTGAGCGTGGGTCTCGCGGT
ATCATTGCAGCACTGGGGCCAGATGGTAAGCCCTCCCGTATCGTAGTTATCTACACGACGGGGAGTCAGG
CAACTATGGATGAACGAAATAGACAGATCGCTGAGATAGGTGCCTCACTGATTAAGCATTGGTAACTGTC
AGACCAAGTTTACTCATATATACTTTAGATTGATTTAAAACTTCATTTTTAATTTAAAAGGATCTAGGTG
AAGATCCTTTTTGATAATCTCATGACCAAAATCCCTTAACGTGAGTTTTCGTTCCACTGAGCGTCAGACC
CCGTAGAAAAGATCAAAGGATCTTCTTGAGATCCTTTTTTTCTGCGCGTAATCTGCTGCTTGCAAACAAA
AAAACCACCGCTACCAGCGGTGGTTTGTTTGCCGGATCAAGAGCTACCAACTCTTTTTCCGAAGGTAACT
GGCTTCAGCAGAGCGCAGATACCAAATACTGTCCTTCTAGTGTAGCCGTAGTTAGGCCACCACTTCAAGA
ACTCTGTAGCACCGCCTACATACCTCGCTCTGCTAATCCTGTTACCAGTGGCTGCTGCCAGTGGCGATAA
GTCGTGTCTTACCGGGTTGGACTCAAGACGATAGTTACCGGATAAGGCGCAGCGGTCGGGCTGAACGGGG
GGTTCGTGCACACAGCCCAGCTTGGAGCGAACGACCTACACCGAACTGAGATACCTACAGCGTGAGCTAT
GAGAAAGCGCCACGCTTCCCGAAGGGAGAAAGGCGGACAGGTATCCGGTAAGCGGCAGGGTCGGAACAGG
AGAGCGCACGAGGGAGCTTCCAGGGGGAAACGCCTGGTATCTTTATAGTCCTGTCGGGTTTCGCCACCTC
TGACTTGAGCGTCGATTTTTGTGATGCTCGTCAGGGGGGCGGAGCCTATGGAAAAACGCCAGCAACGCGG
CCTTTTTACGGTTCCTGGCCTTTTGCTGGCCTTTTGCTCACATGTTCTTTCCTGCGTTATCCCCTGATTC
TGTGGATAACCGTATTACCGCCTTTGAGTGAGCTGATACCGCTCGCCGCAGCCGAACGACCGAGCGCAGC
GAGTCAGTGAGCGAGGAAGCGGAAGAGCGCCTGATGCGGTATTTTCTCCTTACGCATCTGTGCGGTATTT
CACACCGCATAAATTCCGACACCATCGAATGGTGCAAAACCTTTCGCGGTATGGCATGATAGCGCCCGGA
AGAGAGTCAATTCAGGGTGGTGAATGTGAAACCAGTAACGTTATACGATGTCGCAGAGTATGCCGGTGTC
TCTTATCAGACCGTTTCCCGCGTGGTGAACCAGGCCAGCCACGTTTCTGCGAAAACGCGGGAAAAAGTGG
AAGCGGCGATGGCGGAGCTGAATTACATTCCCAACCGCGTGGCACAACAACTGGCGGGCAAACAGTCGTT
GCTGATTGGCGTTGCCACCTCCAGTCTGGCCCTGCACGCGCCGTCGCAAATTGTCGCGGCGATTAAATCT
CGCGCCGATCAACTGGGTGCCAGCGTGGTGGTGTCGATGGTAGAACGAAGCGGCGTCGAAGCCTGTAAAG
CGGCGGTGCACAATCTTCTCGCGCAACGCGTCAGTGGGCTGATCATTAACTATCCGCTGGATGACCAGGA
TGCCATTGCTGTGGAAGCTGCCTGCACTAATGTTCCGGCGTTATTTCTTGATGTCTCTGACCAGACACCC
ATCAACAGTATTATTTTCTCCCATGAAGACGGTACGCGACTGGGCGTGGAGCATCTGGTCGCATTGGGTC
ACCAGCAAATCGCGCTGTTAGCGGGCCCATTAAGTTCTGTCTCGGCGCGTCTGCGTCTGGCTGGCTGGCA
TAAATATCTCACTCGCAATCAAATTCAGCCGATAGCGGAACGGGAAGGCGACTGGAGTGCCATGTCCGGT
TTTCAACAAACCATGCAAATGCTGAATGAGGGCATCGTTCCCACTGCGATGCTGGTTGCCAACGATCAGA
TGGCGCTGGGCGCAATGCGCGCCATTACCGAGTCCGGGCTGCGCGTTGGTGCGGATATCTCGGTAGTGGG
ATACGACGATACCGAAGACAGCTCATGTTATATCCCGCCGTCAACCACCATCAAACAGGATTTTCGCCTG
CTGGGGCAAACCAGCGTGGACCGCTTGCTGCAACTCTCTCAGGGCCAGGCGGTGAAGGGCAATCAGCTGT
TGCCCGTCTCACTGGTGAAAAGAAAAACCACCCTGGCGCCCAATACGCAAACCGCCTCTCCCCGCGCGTT
GGCCGATTCATTAATGCAGCTGGCACGACAGGTTTCCCGACTGGAAAGCGGGCAGTGAGCGCAACGCAAT
TAATGTGAGTTAGCTCACTCATTAGGCACCCCAGGCTTTACACTTTATGCTTCCGGCTCGTATGTTGTGT
GGAATTGTGAGCGGATAACAATTTCACACAGGAAACAGCTATGACCATGATTACGGATTCACTGGCCGTC
GTTTTACAACGTCGTGACTGGGAAAACCCTGGCGTTACCCAACTTAATCGCCTTGCAGCACATCCCCCTT
TCGCCAGCTGGCGTAATAGCGAAGAGGCCCGCACCGATCGCCCTTCCCAACAGTTGCGCAGCCTGAATGG
CGAATGGCGCTTTGCCTGGTTTCCGGCACCAGAAGCGGTGCCGGAAAGCTGGCTGGAGTGCGATCTTCCT
GAGGCCGATACTGTCGTCGTCCCCTCAAACTGGCAGATGCACGGTTACGATGCGCCCATCTACACCAACG
TAACCTATCCCATTACGGTCAATCCGCCGTTTGTTCCCACGGAGAATCCGACGGGTTGTTACTCGCTCAC
ATTTAATGTTGATGAAAGCTGGCTACAGGAAGGCCAGACGCGAATTATTTTTGATGGCGTTGGAATT
Features (pLannotate 1.2.2; 17 found; start..end, strand, type, name):
      6..107     -  CDS            yciV (fragment): RNAAM_ECOLI - Also known as trpH From Escherichia coli (strain K12).
    183..211     +  promoter       tac promoter: strong E. coli promoter; hybrid between the trp and lac UV5 promoters
    219..235     +  protein_bind   lac operator: The lac repressor binds to the lac operator to inhibit transcription in E. coli. This inhibition can be relieved by adding lactose or isopropyl-β-D-thiogalactopyranoside (IPTG). lac repressor encoded by lacI
    258..911     +  CDS            GST26_SCHJA: Experimental evidence at protein level: Swiss-Prot protein existence level 1. GST isoenzymes appear to play a central role in the parasite detoxification system. Other functions are also suspected including a role in increasing the solubility of haematin in the parasite gut. From Schistosoma japonicum (Blood fluke).
    951..1277    +  CDS            Ptpn6 (fragment): PTN6_RAT - Also known as Ptph6. Experimental evidence at protein level: Swiss-Prot protein existence level 1. Modulates signaling by tyrosine phosphorylated cell surface receptors such as KIT and the EGF receptor/EGFR. The SH2 regions may interact with other cellular components to modulate its own phosphatase activity against interacting substrates. Together with MTUS1, induces UBE2V2 expression upon angiotensin II stimulation. Plays a key role in hematopoiesis. From Rattus norvegicus (Rat).
   1334..1373    +  CDS            rop (fragment): Rop protein, which maintains plasmids at low copy number; rop
   1475..1515    +  misc_feature   bom (fragment): basis of mobility region from pBR322
   1620..1724    +  promoter       AmpR promoter: bla
   1725..2585    +  CDS            AmpR: β-lactamase; bla; confers resistance to ampicillin, carbenicillin, and related antibiotics
   2756..3344    +  rep_origin     ori: high-copy-number ColE1/pMB1/pBR322/pUC origin of replication
   3530..3581    -  misc_feature   bom (fragment): basis of mobility region from pBR322
   3588..3665    +  promoter       lacIq promoter: lacI (mutant); In the lacIq allele, a single base change in the promoter boosts expression of the lacI gene about 10-fold.
   3666..4748    +  CDS            lacI: lac repressor; lacI; The lac repressor binds to the lac operator to inhibit transcription in E. coli. This inhibition can be relieved by adding lactose or isopropyl-β-D-thiogalactopyranoside (IPTG).
   4761..4782    +  protein_bind   CAP binding site: CAP binding activates transcription in the presence of cAMP. E. coli catabolite activator protein
   4797..4827    +  promoter       lac promoter: promoter for the E. coli lac operon
   4835..4851    +  protein_bind   lac operator: The lac repressor binds to the lac operator to inhibit transcription in E. coli. This inhibition can be relieved by adding lactose or isopropyl-β-D-thiogalactopyranoside (IPTG). lac repressor encoded by lacI
   4871..5044    +  CDS            lacZα: LacZα fragment of β-galactosidase; lacZ fragment
