[The description below was written by a language model from this plasmid's Addgene catalogue record and pLannotate feature annotations shown in this document.]
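Description:
pGEX SHP-1(N)-SH2 is a bacterial expression plasmid built on the pGEX6P1 backbone for producing the N-terminal SH2 domain of the human tyrosine phosphatase SHP-1 (PTPN6) as a glutathione S-transferase fusion in E. coli. The insert is about 348 bp and encodes amino acids 1–109 of PTPN6. It was cloned between a BglII-compatible site, destroyed in the process, and EcoRI. The automated annotation matches this segment to the rat Ptpn6 orthologue, which presumably reflects sequence conservation, since the catalogue entry gives the species as human. Upstream and in frame lies the Schistosoma japonicum GST coding sequence. The catalogue lists a backbone-encoded PreScission protease recognition site that lets the GST moiety be cleaved off after purification, but this site is not separately annotated in the feature table. The depositor gives the size of the fusion protein as roughly 37.6 kDa.

Transcription is driven by the tac promoter, a strong trp/lac hybrid, with an adjacent lac operator. The plasmid carries its own lacI gene under the lacIq promoter, so expression is held off by abundant lac repressor until it is induced with IPTG. Propagation relies on a ColE1/pBR322-type origin and selection on the β-lactamase gene for ampicillin resistance. The record lists the plasmid as low copy. Remnants typical of pGEX vectors are also annotated, including rop and bom fragments and a lac promoter–lacZα segment downstream of lacI.

The associated publication describes high-throughput phosphotyrosine profiling using SH2 domains. This suggests the purified GST–SH2 protein is meant as an affinity probe for detecting or comparing tyrosine-phosphorylated binding sites in protein samples, and it would also suit pull-down or binding studies.
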