Addgene plasmid #46495: pGEX SHP-1(N)-SH2
Depositing lab: Bruce Mayer. Depositing organization: University of Connecticut Health Center. Publication: High-throughput phosphotyrosine profiling using SH2 domains. Machida K, Thompson CM, Dierck K, Jablonowski K, Karkkainen S, Liu B, Zhang H, Nash PD, Newman DK, Nollau P, Pawson T, Renkema GH, Saksela K, Schiller MR, Shin DG, Mayer BJ. Mol Cell. 2007 Jun 22;26(6):899-915. 10.1016/j.molcel.2007.05.031 PubMed 17588523.
Backbone
  Vector backbone: pGEX6P1
  Backbone manufacturer: GE Healthcare Biosciences
  Backbone size w/o insert (bp): 4900
  Vector type: Bacterial Expression
Growth in bacteria
  Bacterial resistance: Ampicillin, 100 μg/mL
  Growth temperature: 37°C
  Growth strain: DH5alpha
  Copy number: Low Copy
Gene/Insert
  Gene/Insert name: SHP-1(N) (alt names: PTPN6(N); HCP; HCPH; SHP1; SHP-1; HPTP1C; PTP-1C; SHP-1L; SH-PTP1; PTPN6)
  Species: H. sapiens (human)
  Insert size (bp): 348
  Mutation: contains amino acids 1-109
  Entrez Gene: PTPN6 (a.k.a. HCP, HCPH, HPTP1C, PTP-1C, SH-PTP1, SHP-1, SHP-1L, SHP1)
  Promoter: Tac
  Tag / fusion protein: GST (N terminal on backbone); PreScission (N terminal on backbone)
  Cloning method: Restriction Enzyme; 5′ cloning site BglII (destroyed during cloning); 3′ cloning site EcoRI (not destroyed)
  Sequencing primers: 5′ pGEX-5; 3′ pGEX-3
Terms and licenses: Academic/Nonprofit Terms; Industry Terms: Not Available to Industry
Depositor comments: The molecular weight of the GST fusion protein is approximately 37.6 kDa
How to cite: pGEX SHP-1(N)-SH2 was a gift from Bruce Mayer (Addgene plasmid # 46495 ; http://n2t.net/addgene:46495 ; RRID:Addgene_46495)
