>Addgene plasmid #46495 | pGEX SHP-1(N)-SH2 | depositor partial sequence | sequence record 65711 | Insert sequence
AGATCTATGCTGTCCCGTGGGTGGTTTCACCGAGACCTCAGTGGGCTGGATGCAGAGACCCTGCTCAAGG
GCCGAGGTGTCCACGGTAGCTTCCTGGCTCGGCCCAGTCGCAAGAACCAGGGTGACTTCTCGCTCTCCGT
CAGGGTGGGGGATCAGGTGACCCATATTCGGATCCAGAACTCAGGGGATTTCTATGACCTGTATGGAGGG
GAGAAGTTTGCGACTCTGACAGAGCTGGTGGAGTACTACACTCAGCAGCAGGGTGTCCTGCAGGACCGCG
ACGGCACCATCATCCACCTCAAGTACCCGCTGAACTGCTCCGATCCCACTAGTTTAATTAACGAATTC
