>Addgene plasmid #46495 | pGEX SHP-1(N)-SH2 | addgene partial sequence | sequence record 66787 | pGEX5
GGGGCCCCTGGGATCTATGCTGTCCCGTGGGTGGTTTCACCGAGACCTCAGTGGGCTGGATGCAGAGACC
CTGCTCAAGGGCCGAGGTGTCCACGGTAGCTTCCTGGCTCGGCCCAGTCGCAAGAACCAGGGTGACTTCT
CGCTCTCCGTCAGGGTGGGGGATCAGGTGACCCATATTCGGATCCAGAACTCAGGGGATTTCTATGACCT
GTATGGAGGGGAGAAGTTTGCGACTCTGACAGAGCTGGTGGAGTACTACACTCAGCAGCAGGGTGTCCTG
CAGGACCGCGACGGCACCATCATCCACCTCAAGTACCCGCTGAACTGCTCCGATCCCACTAGTTTAATTA
ACGAATTCCCGGGTCGACTCGAGCGGCCGCATCGTGACTGACTGACGATCTGCCTCGCGCGTTTCGGTGA
TGACGGTGAAAACCTCTGACACATGCAGCTCCCGGAGACGGTCACAGCTTGTCTGTAAGCGGATGCCGGG
AGCAGACAAGCCCGTCAGGGCGCGTCAGCGGGTGTTGGCGGGTGTCGGGGCGCAGCCATGACCCAGTCAC
GTAGCGATAGCGGAGTGTATAATTCTTGAAGACGAAAGGGCCTCGTGATACGCCTATTTTTATAGGTTAA
TGTCATGATAATAATGGTTTCTTAGACGTCAGGTGGCACTTTTCGGGGAAATGTGCGCGGAACCCCTATT
TGTTTATTTTTCTAAATACATTCAAATATGTATCCGCTCATGAGACAATAACCCTGATAAATGCTTCAAT
AATATTGAAAAAGGAAGAGTATGAGTATTCAACATTTCCGTGTCGCCCTTATTCCCTTTTTTGCGGCATT
TTGCCTTCCTGTTTTTGCTCACCCAGAAACGCTGGTGAAAGTAAAAGATGCTGAANATCAGTGG
